Addgene plasmid #161285: pDONR221-SLC37A2_STOP
Purpose: Gateway entry clone with codon-optimized ORF sequence for subcloning into custom expression vectors. Contains a STOP codon at the end of the codon-optimized ORF sequence.
Depositing lab: RESOLUTE Consortium & Giulio Superti-Furga. Depositing organization: CeMM Research Center for Molecular Medicine. Publication: The RESOLUTE consortium: unlocking SLC transporters for drug discovery. Superti-Furga G, Lackner D, Wiedmer T, Ingles-Prieto A, Barbosa B, Girardi E, Goldmann U, Gurtl B, Klavins K, Klimek C, Lindinger S, Lineiro-Retes E, Muller AC, Onstein S, Redinger G, Reil D, Sedlyarov V, Wolf G, Crawford M, Everley R, ... Steppan CM. Nat Rev Drug Discov. 2020 Jul;19(7):429-430. doi: 10.1038/d41573-020-00056-6. PubMed 32265506.
Backbone
  Vector backbone: pDONR221
  Backbone manufacturer: ThermoFisher Scientific
  Backbone size w/o insert (bp): 2550
  Vector type: Mammalian Expression
Growth in bacteria
  Bacterial resistance: Kanamycin, 50 μg/mL
  Growth temperature: 37°C
  Growth strain: NEB Stable
  Copy number: High Copy
Gene/Insert
  Gene/Insert name: SLC37A2 (alt name: FLJ00171)
  Species: H. sapiens (human)
  Insert size (bp): 1506
  Entrez Gene: SLC37A2 (a.k.a. pp11662, FLJ00171, MGC71430)
  Cloning method: Gateway Cloning
  Sequencing primers: 5′ M13-fwd; 3′ M13-rev
Terms and licenses: Academic/Nonprofit Terms; Industry Terms
Depositor comments: This plasmid contains a STOP codon at the end of the codon-optimized ORF. For the version of this plasmid that does not contain a STOP codon, please see Addgene plasmid 132119 For more information on the full Resolute plasmid collection, please see www.addgene.org/depositor-collections/re-solute/. Please provide your feedback on this plasmid to the RESOLUTE consortium by filling out their RESOLUTE repository feedback form: https://forms.office.com/Pages/ResponsePage.aspx?id=0e05yklzmkS7rjFGQL4N7z4feCLQvEJAmVcOCM_u885UN1JJRko0Ukg4TVQwNTZLOUxPQVJWT1NHUCQlQCN0PWcu
How to cite: pDONR221-SLC37A2_STOP was a gift from RESOLUTE Consortium & Giulio Superti-Furga (Addgene plasmid # 161285 ; http://n2t.net/addgene:161285 ; RRID:Addgene_161285)
