[The description below was written by a language model from this plasmid's Addgene catalogue record and pLannotate feature annotations shown in this document.]
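Description:
pDONR221-SLC37A2_STOP is a Gateway entry clone built on the pDONR221 backbone, carrying a codon-optimized open reading frame for human SLC37A2 (also known as FLJ00171). It is about 4.1 kb in total and is maintained in E. coli from a high-copy ColE1/pUC-type origin, with selection on kanamycin through an aminoglycoside phosphotransferase (KanR) gene. Although the catalogue lists the vector type as mammalian expression, the annotated features show no mammalian promoter or polyadenylation signal. The plasmid is a shuttle for the ORF rather than an expression construct in its own right.

The roughly 1.5 kb SLC37A2 coding sequence lies between attL1 and attL2, the recombination sites used by LR Clonase to move an insert directionally into any attR-containing destination vector. SLC37A2 encodes a solute carrier annotated as an inorganic phosphate/glucose-6-phosphate antiporter that may carry cytoplasmic glucose-6-phosphate into the endoplasmic reticulum lumen. This version keeps a stop codon at the end of the ORF, so it suits destination vectors that express the native protein or add an N-terminal tag, but not C-terminal fusions. A companion clone without the stop codon exists for that use.

Upstream of the cassette, rrnB T1 and T2 terminators insulate the insert from read-through transcription in bacteria. A T7 promoter sits just beyond attL2 in reverse orientation. The short lacI and lacZα fragments are backbone remnants with no functional role. M13 forward and reverse priming sites allow sequence verification of the insert. The clone belongs to a consortium collection of SLC transporter ORFs made for subcloning into custom expression vectors.
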