Features (pLannotate 1.2.2; 10 found; start..end, strand, type, name):
    121..213     +  CDS            lacI (fragment): lac repressor; lacI; The lac repressor binds to the lac operator to inhibit transcription in E. coli. This inhibition can be relieved by adding lactose or isopropyl-β-D-thiogalactopyranoside (IPTG).
    268..295     -  terminator     rrnB T2 terminator: transcription terminator T2 from the E. coli rrnB gene
    427..470     +  terminator     rrnB T1 terminator: Escherichia coli rrnB; transcription terminator T1 from the E. coli rrnB gene
    517..553     -  CDS            lacZα (fragment): LacZα fragment of β-galactosidase; lacZ fragment
    569..668     +  protein_bind   attL1: mutant version of attL; recombination site for the Gateway® LR reaction LR Clonase™
    674..2176    +  CDS            SLC37A2: G6PT3_HUMAN - Experimental evidence at transcript level: Swiss-Prot protein existence level 2. Inorganic phosphate and glucose-6-phosphate antiporter. May transport cytoplasmic glucose-6-phosphate into the lumen of the endoplasmic reticulum and translocate inorganic phosphate into the opposite direction. Independent of a lumenal glucose-6-phosphatase. May not play a role in homeostatic regulation of blood glucose levels. From Homo sapiens (Human).
   2181..2280    -  protein_bind   attL2: mutant version of attL; recombination site for the Gateway® LR reaction LR Clonase™
   2298..2316    -  promoter       T7 promoter: promoter for bacteriophage T7 RNA polymerase
   2450..3259    +  CDS            KanR: aminoglycoside phosphotransferase; aph(3')-Ia; confers resistance to kanamycin in bacteria or G418 (Geneticin®) in eukaryotes
   3406..3994    +  rep_origin     ori: high-copy-number ColE1/pMB1/pBR322/pUC origin of replication
>Addgene plasmid #161285 | pDONR221-SLC37A2_STOP | addgene full sequence | sequence record 436379 | Addgene NGS Result
CTTTCCTGCGTTATCCCCTGATTCTGTGGATAACCGTATTACCGCCTTTGAGTGAGCTGATACCGCTCGC
CGCAGCCGAACGACCGAGCGCAGCGAGTCAGTGAGCGAGGAAGCGGAAGAGCGCCCAATACGCAAACCGC
CTCTCCCCGCGCGTTGGCCGATTCATTAATGCAGCTGGCACGACAGGTTTCCCGACTGGAAAGCGGGCAG
TGAGCGCAACGCAATTAATACGCGTACCGCTAGCCAGGAAGAGTTTGTAGAAACGCAAAAAGGCCATCCG
TCAGGATGGCCTTCTGCTTAGTTTGATGCCTGGCAGTTTATGGCGGGCGTCCTGCCCGCCACCCTCCGGG
CCGTTGCTTCACAACGTTCAAATCCGCTCCCGGCGGATTTGTCCTACTCAGGAGAGCGTTCACCGACAAA
CAACAGATAAAACGAAAGGCCCAGTCTTCCGACTGAGCCTTTCGTTTTATTTGATGCCTGGCAGTTCCCT
ACTCTCGCGTTAACGCTAGCATGGATGTTTTCCCAGTCACGACGTTGTAAAACGACGGCCAGTCTTAAGC
TCGGGCCCCAAATAATGATTTTATTTTGACTGATAGTGACCTGTTCGTTGCAACACATTGATGAGCAATG
CTTTTTTATAATGCCAACTTTGTACAAAAAAGCAGGCTCCACCATGCGGAGCTCCCTGGCACCAGGCGTG
TGGTTCTTTCGGGCCTTCAGCAGAGACTCCTGGTTTAGAGGCCTGATCCTGCTGCTGACCTTCCTGATCT
ACGCCTGCTATCACATGTCCCGGAAGCCCATCAGCATCGTGAAGTCCAGACTGCACCAGAACTGTTCTGA
GCAGATCAAGCCAATCAACGACACCCACTCCCTGAATGATACAATGTGGTGCTCTTGGGCCCCCTTCGAC
AAGGATAACTACAAGGAGCTGCTGGGCGGCGTGGATAATGCCTTTCTGATCGCCTATGCCATCGGCATGT
TCATCAGCGGCGTGTTTGGCGAGAGGCTGCCTCTGCGCTACTATCTGTCCGCCGGCATGCTGCTGTCTGG
CCTGTTCACAAGCCTGTTTGGCCTGGGCTACTTCTGGAACATCCACGAGCTGTGGTATTTTGTGGTCATC
CAGGTGTGCAATGGCCTGGTGCAGACCACAGGATGGCCAAGCGTGGTGACCTGCGTGGGAAACTGGTTCG
GCAAGGGCAAGCGGGGCTTTATCATGGGCATCTGGAACTCTCACACAAGCGTGGGCAATATCCTGGGCTC
TCTGATCGCCGGCATCTGGGTGAATGGCCAGTGGGGCCTGAGCTTTATCGTGCCTGGCATCATCACCGCC
GTGATGGGCGTGATCACATTCCTGTTTCTGATCGAGCACCCAGAGGACGTGGATTGTGCACCACCTCAGC
ACCACGGAGAGCCAGCAGAGAACCAGGACAATCCAGAGGATCCCGGCAACTCCCCTTGCTCTATCAGGGA
GTCCGGCCTGGAGACCGTGGCCAAGTGCTCTAAGGGCCCTTGTGAGGAGCCAGCCGCCATCAGCTTCTTT
GGCGCCCTGAGGATCCCTGGAGTGGTGGAGTTCAGCCTGTGCCTGCTGTTTGCCAAGCTGGTGTCCTACA
CATTCCTGTATTGGCTGCCACTGTACATCGCCAATGTGGCACACTTCAGCGCCAAGGAGGCAGGCGACCT
GTCCACCCTGTTTGATGTGGGAGGAATCATCGGAGGAATCGTGGCAGGACTGGTGTCCGACTATACAAAC
GGCAGAGCCACCACATGCTGCGTGATGCTGATCCTGGCCGCCCCCATGATGTTTCTGTACAATTATATCG
GCCAGGATGGCATCGCCTCTAGCATCGTGATGCTGATCATCTGCGGAGGACTGGTGAACGGACCTTACGC
ACTGATCACCACAGCCGTGTCTGCCGACCTGGGAACCCACAAGAGCCTGAAGGGCAATGCCAAGGCCCTG
TCTACCGTGACAGCCATCATCGATGGCACCGGCAGCATCGGAGCCGCCCTGGGACCACTGCTGGCAGGCC
TGATCTCCCCTACAGGCTGGAACAACGTGTTCTACATGCTGATCTCTGCCGACGTGCTGGCATGCCTGCT
GCTGTGCAGGCTGGTGTACAAGGAGATCCTGGCCTGGAAGGTGTCCCTGTCTCGCGGCTCCGGCTATAAG
GAGATCTAAGACCCAGCTTTCTTGTACAAAGTTGGCATTATAAGAAAGCATTGCTTATCAATTTGTTGCA
ACGAACAGGTCACTATCAGTCAAAATAAAATCATTATTTGCCATCCAGCTGATATCCCCTATAGTGAGTC
GTATTACATGGTCATAGCTGTTTCCTGGCAGCTCTGGCCCGTGTCTCAAAATCTCTGATGTTACATTGCA
CAAGATAAAAATATATCATCATGAACAATAAAACTGTCTGCTTACATAAACAGTAATACAAGGGGTGTTA
TGAGCCATATTCAACGGGAAACGTCGAGGCCGCGATTAAATTCCAACATGGATGCTGATTTATATGGGTA
TAAATGGGCTCGCGATAATGTCGGGCAATCAGGTGCGACAATCTATCGCTTGTATGGGAAGCCCGATGCG
CCAGAGTTGTTTCTGAAACATGGCAAAGGTAGCGTTGCCAATGATGTTACAGATGAGATGGTCAGACTAA
ACTGGCTGACGGAATTTATGCCTCTTCCGACCATCAAGCATTTTATCCGTACTCCTGATGATGCATGGTT
ACTCACCACTGCGATCCCCGGAAAAACAGCATTCCAGGTATTAGAAGAATATCCTGATTCAGGTGAAAAT
ATTGTTGATGCGCTGGCAGTGTTCCTGCGCCGGTTGCATTCGATTCCTGTTTGTAATTGTCCTTTTAACA
GCGATCGCGTATTTCGTCTCGCTCAGGCGCAATCACGAATGAATAACGGTTTGGTTGATGCGAGTGATTT
TGATGACGAGCGTAATGGCTGGCCTGTTGAACAAGTCTGGAAAGAAATGCATAAACTTTTGCCATTCTCA
CCGGATTCAGTCGTCACTCATGGTGATTTCTCACTTGATAACCTTATTTTTGACGAGGGGAAATTAATAG
GTTGTATTGATGTTGGACGAGTCGGAATCGCAGACCGATACCAGGATCTTGCCATCCTATGGAACTGCCT
CGGTGAGTTTTCTCCTTCATTACAGAAACGGCTTTTTCAAAAATATGGTATTGATAATCCTGATATGAAT
AAATTGCAGTTTCATTTGATGCTCGATGAGTTTTTCTAATCAGAATTGGTTAATTGGTTGTAACACTGGC
AGAGCATTACGCTGACTTGACGGGACGGCGCAAGCTCATGACCAAAATCCCTTAACGTGAGTTACGCGTC
GTTCCACTGAGCGTCAGACCCCGTAGAAAAGATCAAAGGATCTTCTTGAGATCCTTTTTTTCTGCGCGTA
ATCTGCTGCTTGCAAACAAAAAAACCACCGCTACCAGCGGTGGTTTGTTTGCCGGATCAAGAGCTACCAA
CTCTTTTTCCGAAGGTAACTGGCTTCAGCAGAGCGCAGATACCAAATACTGTTCTTCTAGTGTAGCCGTA
GTTAGGCCACCACTTCAAGAACTCTGTAGCACCGCCTACATACCTCGCTCTGCTAATCCTGTTACCAGTG
GCTGCTGCCAGTGGCGATAAGTCGTGTCTTACCGGGTTGGACTCAAGACGATAGTTACCGGATAAGGCGC
AGCGGTCGGGCTGAACGGGGGGTTCGTGCACACAGCCCAGCTTGGAGCGAACGACCTACACCGAACTGAG
ATACCTACAGCGTGAGCTATGAGAAAGCGCCACGCTTCCCGAAGGGAGAAAGGCGGACAGGTATCCGGTA
AGCGGCAGGGTCGGAACAGGAGAGCGCACGAGGGAGCTTCCAGGGGGAAACGCCTGGTATCTTTATAGTC
CTGTCGGGTTTCGCCACCTCTGACTTGAGCGTCGATTTTTGTGATGCTCGTCAGGGGGGCGGAGCCTATG
GAAAAACGCCAGCAACGCGGCCTTTTTACGGTTCCTGGCCTTTTGCTGGCCTTTTGCTCACATGTT
