Features (pLannotate 1.2.2; 10 found; start..end, strand, type, name):
    121..213     +  CDS            lacI (fragment): lac repressor; lacI; The lac repressor binds to the lac operator to inhibit transcription in E. coli. This inhibition can be relieved by adding lactose or isopropyl-β-D-thiogalactopyranoside (IPTG).
    268..295     -  terminator     rrnB T2 terminator: transcription terminator T2 from the E. coli rrnB gene
    427..470     +  terminator     rrnB T1 terminator: Escherichia coli rrnB; transcription terminator T1 from the E. coli rrnB gene
    517..553     -  CDS            lacZα (fragment): LacZα fragment of β-galactosidase; lacZ fragment
    569..668     +  protein_bind   attL1: mutant version of attL; recombination site for the Gateway® LR reaction LR Clonase™
    674..2176    +  CDS            SLC37A2: G6PT3_HUMAN - Experimental evidence at transcript level: Swiss-Prot protein existence level 2. Inorganic phosphate and glucose-6-phosphate antiporter. May transport cytoplasmic glucose-6-phosphate into the lumen of the endoplasmic reticulum and translocate inorganic phosphate into the opposite direction. Independent of a lumenal glucose-6-phosphatase. May not play a role in homeostatic regulation of blood glucose levels. From Homo sapiens (Human).
   2181..2280    -  protein_bind   attL2: mutant version of attL; recombination site for the Gateway® LR reaction LR Clonase™
   2298..2316    -  promoter       T7 promoter: promoter for bacteriophage T7 RNA polymerase
   2450..3259    +  CDS            KanR: aminoglycoside phosphotransferase; aph(3')-Ia; confers resistance to kanamycin in bacteria or G418 (Geneticin®) in eukaryotes
   3406..3994    +  rep_origin     ori: high-copy-number ColE1/pMB1/pBR322/pUC origin of replication
>Addgene plasmid #161285 | pDONR221-SLC37A2_STOP | analyzer sequence | sequence record 312504
CTTTCCTGCGTTATCCCCTGATTCTGTGGATAACCGTATTACCGCCTTTGAGTGAGCTGATACCGCTCGC
CGCAGCCGAACGACCGAGCGCAGCGAGTCAGTGAGCGAGGAAGCGGAAGAGCGCCCAATACGCAAACCGC
CTCTCCCCGCGCGTTGGCCGATTCATTAATGCAGCTGGCACGACAGGTTTCCCGACTGGAAAGCGGGCAG
TGAGCGCAACGCAATTAATACGCGTACCGCTAGCCAGGAAGAGTTTGTAGAAACGCAAAAAGGCCATCCG
TCAGGATGGCCTTCTGCTTAGTTTGATGCCTGGCAGTTTATGGCGGGCGTCCTGCCCGCCACCCTCCGGG
CCGTTGCTTCACAACGTTCAAATCCGCTCCCGGCGGATTTGTCCTACTCAGGAGAGCGTTCACCGACAAA
CAACAGATAAAACGAAAGGCCCAGTCTTCCGACTGAGCCTTTCGTTTTATTTGATGCCTGGCAGTTCCCT
ACTCTCGCGTTAACGCTAGCATGGATGTTTTCCCAGTCACGACGTTGTAAAACGACGGCCAGTCTTAAGC
TCGGGCCCCAAATAATGATTTTATTTTGACTGATAGTGACCTGTTCGTTGCAACACATTGATGAGCAATG
CTTTTTTATAATGCCAACTTTGTACAAAAAAGCAGGCTCCACCATGCGGAGCTCCCTGGCACCAGGCGTG
TGGTTCTTTCGGGCCTTCAGCAGAGACTCCTGGTTTAGAGGCCTGATCCTGCTGCTGACCTTCCTGATCT
ACGCCTGCTATCACATGTCCCGGAAGCCCATCAGCATCGTGAAGTCCAGACTGCACCAGAACTGTTCTGA
GCAGATCAAGCCAATCAACGACACCCACTCCCTGAATGATACAATGTGGTGCTCTTGGGCCCCCTTCGAC
AAGGATAACTACAAGGAGCTGCTGGGCGGCGTGGATAATGCCTTTCTGATCGCCTATGCCATCGGCATGT
TCATCAGCGGCGTGTTTGGCGAGAGGCTGCCTCTGCGCTACTATCTGTCCGCCGGCATGCTGCTGTCTGG
CCTGTTCACAAGCCTGTTTGGCCTGGGCTACTTCTGGAACATCCACGAGCTGTGGTATTTTGTGGTCATC
CAGGTGTGCAATGGCCTGGTGCAGACCACAGGATGGCCAAGCGTGGTGACCTGCGTGGGAAACTGGTTCG
GCAAGGGCAAGCGGGGCTTTATCATGGGCATCTGGAACTCTCACACAAGCGTGGGCAATATCCTGGGCTC
TCTGATCGCCGGCATCTGGGTGAATGGCCAGTGGGGCCTGAGCTTTATCGTGCCTGGCATCATCACCGCC
GTGATGGGCGTGATCACATTCCTGTTTCTGATCGAGCACCCAGAGGACGTGGATTGTGCACCACCTCAGC
ACCACGGAGAGCCAGCAGAGAACCAGGACAATCCAGAGGATCCCGGCAACTCCCCTTGCTCTATCAGGGA
GTCCGGCCTGGAGACCGTGGCCAAGTGCTCTAAGGGCCCTTGTGAGGAGCCAGCCGCCATCAGCTTCTTT
GGCGCCCTGAGGATCCCTGGAGTGGTGGAGTTCAGCCTGTGCCTGCTGTTTGCCAAGCTGGTGTCCTACA
CATTCCTGTATTGGCTGCCACTGTACATCGCCAATGTGGCACACTTCAGCGCCAAGGAGGCAGGCGACCT
GTCCACCCTGTTTGATGTGGGAGGAATCATCGGAGGAATCGTGGCAGGACTGGTGTCCGACTATACAAAC
GGCAGAGCCACCACATGCTGCGTGATGCTGATCCTGGCCGCCCCCATGATGTTTCTGTACAATTATATCG
GCCAGGATGGCATCGCCTCTAGCATCGTGATGCTGATCATCTGCGGAGGACTGGTGAACGGACCTTACGC
ACTGATCACCACAGCCGTGTCTGCCGACCTGGGAACCCACAAGAGCCTGAAGGGCAATGCCAAGGCCCTG
TCTACCGTGACAGCCATCATCGATGGCACCGGCAGCATCGGAGCCGCCCTGGGACCACTGCTGGCAGGCC
TGATCTCCCCTACAGGCTGGAACAACGTGTTCTACATGCTGATCTCTGCCGACGTGCTGGCATGCCTGCT
GCTGTGCAGGCTGGTGTACAAGGAGATCCTGGCCTGGAAGGTGTCCCTGTCTCGCGGCTCCGGCTATAAG
GAGATCTAAGACCCAGCTTTCTTGTACAAAGTTGGCATTATAAGAAAGCATTGCTTATCAATTTGTTGCA
ACGAACAGGTCACTATCAGTCAAAATAAAATCATTATTTGCCATCCAGCTGATATCCCCTATAGTGAGTC
GTATTACATGGTCATAGCTGTTTCCTGGCAGCTCTGGCCCGTGTCTCAAAATCTCTGATGTTACATTGCA
CAAGATAAAATAATATCATCATGAACAATAAAACTGTCTGCTTACATAAACAGTAATACAAGGGGTGTTA
TGAGCCATATTCAACGGGAAACGTCGAGGCCGCGATTAAATTCCAACATGGATGCTGATTTATATGGGTA
TAAATGGGCTCGCGATAATGTCGGGCAATCAGGTGCGACAATCTATCGCTTGTATGGGAAGCCCGATGCG
CCAGAGTTGTTTCTGAAACATGGCAAAGGTAGCGTTGCCAATGATGTTACAGATGAGATGGTCAGACTAA
ACTGGCTGACGGAATTTATGCCTCTTCCGACCATCAAGCATTTTATCCGTACTCCTGATGATGCATGGTT
ACTCACCACTGCGATCCCCGGAAAAACAGCATTCCAGGTATTAGAAGAATATCCTGATTCAGGTGAAAAT
ATTGTTGATGCGCTGGCAGTGTTCCTGCGCCGGTTGCATTCGATTCCTGTTTGTAATTGTCCTTTTAACA
GCGATCGCGTATTTCGTCTCGCTCAGGCGCAATCACGAATGAATAACGGTTTGGTTGATGCGAGTGATTT
TGATGACGAGCGTAATGGCTGGCCTGTTGAACAAGTCTGGAAAGAAATGCATAAACTTTTGCCATTCTCA
CCGGATTCAGTCGTCACTCATGGTGATTTCTCACTTGATAACCTTATTTTTGACGAGGGGAAATTAATAG
GTTGTATTGATGTTGGACGAGTCGGAATCGCAGACCGATACCAGGATCTTGCCATCCTATGGAACTGCCT
CGGTGAGTTTTCTCCTTCATTACAGAAACGGCTTTTTCAAAAATATGGTATTGATAATCCTGATATGAAT
AAATTGCAGTTTCATTTGATGCTCGATGAGTTTTTCTAATCAGAATTGGTTAATTGGTTGTAACACTGGC
AGAGCATTACGCTGACTTGACGGGACGGCGCAAGCTCATGACCAAAATCCCTTAACGTGAGTTACGCGTC
GTTCCACTGAGCGTCAGACCCCGTAGAAAAGATCAAAGGATCTTCTTGAGATCCTTTTTTTCTGCGCGTA
ATCTGCTGCTTGCAAACAAAAAAACCACCGCTACCAGCGGTGGTTTGTTTGCCGGATCAAGAGCTACCAA
CTCTTTTTCCGAAGGTAACTGGCTTCAGCAGAGCGCAGATACCAAATACTGTTCTTCTAGTGTAGCCGTA
GTTAGGCCACCACTTCAAGAACTCTGTAGCACCGCCTACATACCTCGCTCTGCTAATCCTGTTACCAGTG
GCTGCTGCCAGTGGCGATAAGTCGTGTCTTACCGGGTTGGACTCAAGACGATAGTTACCGGATAAGGCGC
AGCGGTCGGGCTGAACGGGGGGTTCGTGCACACAGCCCAGCTTGGAGCGAACGACCTACACCGAACTGAG
ATACCTACAGCGTGAGCTATGAGAAAGCGCCACGCTTCCCGAAGGGAGAAAGGCGGACAGGTATCCGGTA
AGCGGCAGGGTCGGAACAGGAGAGCGCACGAGGGAGCTTCCAGGGGGAAACGCCTGGTATCTTTATAGTC
CTGTCGGGTTTCGCCACCTCTGACTTGAGCGTCGATTTTTGTGATGCTCGTCAGGGGGGCGGAGCCTATG
GAAAAACGCCAGCAACGCGGCCTTTTTACGGTTCCTGGCCTTTTGCTGGCCTTTTGCTCACATGTT
