>Addgene plasmid #161285 | pDONR221-SLC37A2_STOP | depositor partial sequence | sequence record 312505 | Codon-optimized ORF of SLC37A2
ATGCGGAGCTCCCTGGCACCAGGCGTGTGGTTCTTTCGGGCCTTCAGCAGAGACTCCTGGTTTAGAGGCC
TGATCCTGCTGCTGACCTTCCTGATCTACGCCTGCTATCACATGTCCCGGAAGCCCATCAGCATCGTGAA
GTCCAGACTGCACCAGAACTGTTCTGAGCAGATCAAGCCAATCAACGACACCCACTCCCTGAATGATACA
ATGTGGTGCTCTTGGGCCCCCTTCGACAAGGATAACTACAAGGAGCTGCTGGGCGGCGTGGATAATGCCT
TTCTGATCGCCTATGCCATCGGCATGTTCATCAGCGGCGTGTTTGGCGAGAGGCTGCCTCTGCGCTACTA
TCTGTCCGCCGGCATGCTGCTGTCTGGCCTGTTCACAAGCCTGTTTGGCCTGGGCTACTTCTGGAACATC
CACGAGCTGTGGTATTTTGTGGTCATCCAGGTGTGCAATGGCCTGGTGCAGACCACAGGATGGCCAAGCG
TGGTGACCTGCGTGGGAAACTGGTTCGGCAAGGGCAAGCGGGGCTTTATCATGGGCATCTGGAACTCTCA
CACAAGCGTGGGCAATATCCTGGGCTCTCTGATCGCCGGCATCTGGGTGAATGGCCAGTGGGGCCTGAGC
TTTATCGTGCCTGGCATCATCACCGCCGTGATGGGCGTGATCACATTCCTGTTTCTGATCGAGCACCCAG
AGGACGTGGATTGTGCACCACCTCAGCACCACGGAGAGCCAGCAGAGAACCAGGACAATCCAGAGGATCC
CGGCAACTCCCCTTGCTCTATCAGGGAGTCCGGCCTGGAGACCGTGGCCAAGTGCTCTAAGGGCCCTTGT
GAGGAGCCAGCCGCCATCAGCTTCTTTGGCGCCCTGAGGATCCCTGGAGTGGTGGAGTTCAGCCTGTGCC
TGCTGTTTGCCAAGCTGGTGTCCTACACATTCCTGTATTGGCTGCCACTGTACATCGCCAATGTGGCACA
CTTCAGCGCCAAGGAGGCAGGCGACCTGTCCACCCTGTTTGATGTGGGAGGAATCATCGGAGGAATCGTG
GCAGGACTGGTGTCCGACTATACAAACGGCAGAGCCACCACATGCTGCGTGATGCTGATCCTGGCCGCCC
CCATGATGTTTCTGTACAATTATATCGGCCAGGATGGCATCGCCTCTAGCATCGTGATGCTGATCATCTG
CGGAGGACTGGTGAACGGACCTTACGCACTGATCACCACAGCCGTGTCTGCCGACCTGGGAACCCACAAG
AGCCTGAAGGGCAATGCCAAGGCCCTGTCTACCGTGACAGCCATCATCGATGGCACCGGCAGCATCGGAG
CCGCCCTGGGACCACTGCTGGCAGGCCTGATCTCCCCTACAGGCTGGAACAACGTGTTCTACATGCTGAT
CTCTGCCGACGTGCTGGCATGCCTGCTGCTGTGCAGGCTGGTGTACAAGGAGATCCTGGCCTGGAAGGTG
TCCCTGTCTCGCGGCTCCGGCTATAAGGAGATCTAA
